>Addgene plasmid #124688 | PD-L1-miSFIT-9-G, 15-C | addgene full sequence | sequence record 243808 | Addgene NGS Result
TTTCCATAGGCTCCGCCCCCCTGACGAGCATCACAAAAATCGACGCTCAAGTCAGAGGTGGCGAAACCCG
ACAGGACTATAAAGATACCAGGCGTTTCCCCCTGGAAGCTCCCTCGTGCGCTCTCCTGTTCCGACCCTGC
CGCTTACCGGATACCTGTCCGCCTTTCTCCCTTCGGGAAGCGTGGCGCTTTCTCATAGCTCACGCTGTAG
GTATCTCAGTTCGGTGTAGGTCGTTCGCTCCAAGCTGGGCTGTGTGCACGAACCCCCCGTTCAGCCCGAC
CGCTGCGCCTTATCCGGTAACTATCGTCTTGAGTCCAACCCGGTAAGACACGACTTATCGCCACTGGCAG
CAGCCACTGGTAACAGGATTAGCAGAGCGAGGTATGTAGGCGGTGCTACAGAGTTCTTGAAGTGGTGGCC
TAACTACGGCTACACTAGAAGAACAGTATTTGGTATCTGCGCTCTGCTGAAGCCAGTTACCTTCGGAAAA
AGAGTTGGTAGCTCTTGATCCGGCAAACAAACCACCGCTGGTAGCGGTGGTTTTTTTGTTTGCAAGCAGC
AGATTACGCGCAGAAAAAAAGGATCTCAAGAAGATCCTTTGATCTTTTCTACGGGGTCTGACGCTCAGTG
GAACGAAAACTCACGTTAAGGGATTTTGGTCATGAGATTATCAAAAAGGATCTTCACCTAGATCCTTTTA
AATTAAAAATGAAGTTTTAAATCAATCTAAAGTATATATGAGTAAACTTGGTCTGACAGTTACCAATGCT
TAATCAGTGAGGCACCTATCTCAGCGATCTGTCTATTTCGTTCATCCATAGTTGCCTGACTCCCCGTCGT
GTAGATAACTACGATACGGGAGGGCTTACCATCTGGCCCCAGTGCTGCAATGATACCGCGAGACCCACGC
TCACCGGCTCCAGATTTATCAGCAATAAACCAGCCAGCCGGAAGGGCCGAGCGCAGAAGTGGTCCTGCAA
CTTTATCCGCCTCCATCCAGTCTATTAATTGTTGCCGGGAAGCTAGAGTAAGTAGTTCGCCAGTTAATAG
TTTGCGCAACGTTGTTGCCATTGCTACAGGCATCGTGGTGTCACGCTCGTCGTTTGGTATGGCTTCATTC
AGCTCCGGTTCCCAACGATCAAGGCGAGTTACATGATCCCCCATGTTGTGCAAAAAAGCGGTTAGCTCCT
TCGGTCCTCCGATCGTTGTCAGAAGTAAGTTGGCCGCAGTGTTATCACTCATGGTTATGGCAGCACTGCA
TAATTCTCTTACTGTCATGCCATCCGTAAGATGCTTTTCTGTGACTGGTGAGTACTCAACCAAGTCATTC
TGAGAATAGTGTATGCGGCGACCGAGTTGCTCTTGCCCGGCGTCAATACGGGATAATACCGCGCCACATA
GCAGAACTTTAAAAGTGCTCATCATTGGAAAACGTTCTTCGGGGCGAAAACTCTCAAGGATCTTACCGCT
GTTGAGATCCAGTTCGATGTAACCCACTCGTGCACCCAACTGATCTTCAGCATCTTTTACTTTCACCAGC
GTTTCTGGGTGAGCAAAAACAGGAAGGCAAAATGCCGCAAAAAAGGGAATAAGGGCGACACGGAAATGTT
GAATACTCATACTCTTCCTTTTTCAATATTATTGAAGCATTTATCAGGGTTATTGTCTCATGAGCGGATA
CATATTTGAATGTATTTAGAAAAATAAACAAATAGGGGTTCCGCGCACATTTCCCCGAAAAGTGCCACCT
AAATTGTAAGCGTTAATATTTTGTTAAAATTCGCGTTAAATTTTTGTTAAATCAGCTCATTTTTTAACCA
ATAGGCCGAAATCGGCAAAATCCCTTATAAATCAAAAGAATAGACCGAGATAGGGT
[37 nt withheld, positions 1877-1913]
AAAGAACGTGGACTCCAACGTCAAAGG
[49 nt withheld, positions 1941-1989]
T
[91 nt withheld, positions 1991-2081]
G
[124 nt withheld, positions 2083-2206]
CCCATTCGCCATTCAGGCTGCGCAACTGTTGGGAAGGGCGATCGGTGCGGGCCTCTTCGCTATTACGCCA
GCTGGCGAAAGGGGGATGTGCTGCAAGGCGATTAAGTTGGGTAACGCCAGGGTTTTCCCAGTCACGACGT
TGTAAAACGACGGCCAGTGAGCGCGCGTAATACGACTCACTATAGGGCGAATTGGGTACGTCCCTAGGCC
TCCAAAAAAGCCTCCTCACTACTTCTGGAATAGCTCAGAGGCCGAGGCGGCCTCGGCCTCTGCATAAATA
AAAAAAATTAGTCAGCCATGGGGCGGAGAATGGGCGGAACTGGGCGGAGTTAGGGGCGGGATGGGCGGAG
TTAGGGGCGGGATAGCTAGAGCCAGACATGATAAGATACATTGATGAGTTTGGACAAACCACAACTAGAA
TGCAGTGAAAAAAATGCTTTATTTGTGAAATTTGTGATGCTATTGCTTTATTTGTAACCATTATAAGCTG
CAATAAACAAGTTCCTCTCACTCTCTGATATTCATTTCTTTGCAAGTTATAAATACTGAATAATAAGATG
ACATGAACTACTACTGCTAGAGATTTTCCACACTGACTAAAAGGGTCTGAGGGATCTCTAGTTACCAGAG
TCACACAACAGACGGGCACACACTACTTGAAGCACTCAAGGCAAGCTTTATTGAGGCTTAAGCAGTGGGT
TCCCTAGTTAGCCAGAGAGCTCCCAGGCTCAGATCTGGTCTAACCAGAGAGACCCAGTACAAGCAAAAAG
CAGATCTTGTCTTCGTTGGGAGTGAATTAGCCCTTCCAGTCCCCCCTTTTCTTTTAAAAAGTGGCTAAGA
TCTACAGCTGCCTTGTAAGTCATTGGTCTTAAAGGTACCGAGCTCGAATTCCAGGCGGGGAGGCGGCCCA
AAGGGAGATCCGACTCGTCTGAGGGCGAAGGCGAAGACGCGGAAGAGGCCGCAGAGCCGGCAGCAGGCCG
CGGGAAGGAAGGTCCGCTGGATTGAGGGCCGAAGGGACGTAGCAGAAGGACGTCCCGCGCAGAATCCAGG
TGGCAACACAGGCGAGCAGCCATGGAAAGGACGTCAGCTTCCCCGACAACACCACGGAATTGTCAGTGCC
CAACAGCCGAGCCCCTGTCCAGCAGCGGGCAAGGCAGGCGGCGATGAGTTCCGCCGTGGCAATAGGGAGG
GGGAAAGCGAAAGTCCCGGAAAGGAGCTGACAGGTGGTGGCAATGCCCCAACCAGTGGGGGTTGCGTCAG
CAAACACAGTGCACACCACGCCACGTTGCCTGACAACGGGCCACAACTCCTCATAAAGAGACAGCAACCA
GGATTTATACAAGGAGGAGAAAATGAAAGCCATACGGGAAGCAATAGCATGATACAAAGGCATTAAAGCA
GCGTATCCACATAGCGTAAAAGGAGCAACATAGTTAAGAATACCAGTCAATCTTTCACAAATTTTGTAAT
CCAGAGGTTGATTGTCGACTCTAGACTCGACTCTAGAGGATCCCCCTGTTCCACCTCTTGAAGGCTATGT
AGGCCACAAGGCCCACAACCACAGCAGCCAGGATGGAGCAATAGACAGGGATGAGGTTGTCGGTGGTGCC
TCGGGTCACCACGGGCTGGGAGCTGCCCATCACTGTGGTCACCACACCTGCCACCGTGCTGGCTATGAGG
TCTTGTTCTGGAGGTGCCTCAGGCTCCTGGGTGCTGGGGGCTGTGCTGTCCGAGCCCTCTGGGGGTGTGG
ACCGTGTAATCCAACGGCCAGGGATCTCCTCGCACTCGGCGTCGGCCCAGCGTGTGCACTCGCGGAGCTG
GCGCTCGGTGTCCTCGCACACGGTGCAGGGCAGGCACGGGTCCACGTGGTTGGCCTCGTCGGAATACGTG
CCGTCGGGGCACTCCTCGCACACGGTGTTCTGCTTGTCCTGGCAGGAGAACACGAGGCCCGAGCCCGCCT
CGCACACGCGGCACGCCTCGCAGCGCCCAGTCGTCTCATCCTGGTAGTAGCCGTAGGCGCAGCGGCACAC
GGCGTCGTCGGCCTCCACGCACGGCGCCGACATGCTCTGGAGCCCCACGCACTCGGTGCACGGCTTGCAC
GGCTCGGTCGCGCTCACCACGTCGGAGAACGTCACGCTGTCCAGGCAGGGCTCACACACGGTCTGGTTGG
CTCCACAAGGCTGGGCCACACCCTCGCCCAGGTTGCAGGCTTTGCAGCACTCACCGCTGTGTGTGTACAG
GCCTGTGGGGCATGCCTCCTTGGCACCTCCAAGGGACACCCCCAGAAGCAGCAACAGCAGCAGGCGCGGC
CCGTCCATGGCGCGGCCGGTGGCACCTGCCCCCATCGCCCGCCTCCCGCGGCAGCGCTCGACTTCCAGCT
CGGTCCGCTTTGCGGACTGATGGGGCTGCGCTGCGCTGCGCTCCAGCGCCCCCCCTGCCCGCCGGAGCTG
GCCGCGGCCCGAATTCCTGCAGCCCGGGGGATCCCCCTGGGGAGAGAGGTCGGTGATTCGGTCAACGAGG
GAGCCGACTGCCGACGTGCGCTCCGGAGGCTTGCAGAATGCGGAACACCGCGCGGGCAGGAACAGGGCCC
ACACTACCGCCCCACACCCCGCCTCCCGCACCGCCCCTTCCCGGCCGCTGCTCTCGGCGCGCCCTGCTGA
GCAGCCGCTATTGGCCACAGCCCATCGCGGTCGGCGCGCTGCCATTGCTCCCTGGCGCTGTCCGTCTGCG
AGGGTACTAGTGAGACGTGCGGCTTCCGTTTGTCACGTCCGGCACGCCGCGAACCGCAAGGAACCTTCCC
GACTTAGGGGCGGAGCAGGAAGCGTCGCCGGGGGGCCCACAAGGGTAGCGGCGAAGATCCGGGTGACGCT
GCGAACGGACGTGAAGAATGTGCGAGACCCAGGGTCGGCGCCGCTGCGTTTCCCGGAACCACGCCCAGAG
CAGCCGCGTCCCTGCGCAAACCCAGGGCTGCCTTGGAAAAGGCGCAACCCCAACCCCGTGGAATTCGATA
TCAAGCTTCTCGAGGGTAGGCGTGTACGGTGGGAGGCCTATATAAGCAGAGCTCGTTTAGTGAACCGTCA
GATCGCCTGGAGACGCCATCCACGCTGTTTTGACCTCCATAGAAGACACCGGAGCTCCTGCAGGCCGCCA
TGAGGATATTTGCTGTCTTTATATTCATGACCTACTGGCATTTGCTGAACGCATTTACTGTCACGGTTCC
CAAGGACCTATATGTGGTAGAGTATGGTAGCAATATGACAATTGAATGCAAATTCCCAGTAGAAAAACAA
TTAGACCTGGCTGCACTAATTGTCTATTGGGAAATGGAGGATAAGAACATTATTCAATTTGTGCATGGAG
AGGAAGACCTGAAGGTTCAGCATAGTAGCTACAGACAGAGGGCCCGGCTGTTGAAGGACCAGCTCTCCCT
GGGAAATGCTGCACTTCAGATCACAGATGTGAAATTGCAGGATGCAGGGGTGTACCGCTGCATGATCAGC
TATGGTGGTGCCGACTACAAGCGAATTACTGTGAAAGTCAATGCCCCATACAACAAAATCAACCAAAGAA
TTTTGGTTGTGGATCCAGTCACCTCTGAACATGAACTGACATGTCAGGCTGAGGGCTACCCCAAGGCCGA
AGTCATCTGGACAAGCAGTGACCATCAAGTCCTGAGTGGTAAGACCACCACCACCAATTCCAAGAGAGAG
GAGAAGCTTTTCAATGTGACCAGCACACTGAGAATCAACACAACAACTAATGAGATTTTCTACTGCACTT
TTAGGAGATTAGATCCTGAGGAAAACCATACAGCTGAATTGGTCATCCCAGAACTACCTCTGGCACATCC
TCCAAATGAAAGGACTCACTTGGTAATTCTGGGAGCCATCTTATTATGCCTTGGTGTAGCACTGACATTC
ATCTTCCGTTTAAGAAAAGGGAGAATGATGGATGTGAAAAAATGTGGCATCCAAGATACAAACTCAAAGA
AGCAAAGTGATACACATTTGGAGGAGACCTAAGGGGTAGCACGTGAGTGCTAGCCTACCTGCGCTGTACG
CACTTTGACCGGTACTAGCTTAGTCATGCACCGGGCTGCAGGAATTCGATGACAGGCGCAGCTTCCGAGG
GATTTGAGATCCAGACATGATAAGATACATTGATGAGTTTGGACAAACCAAAACTAGAATGCAGTGAAAA
AAATGCCTTATTTGTGAAATTTGTGATGCTATTGCCTTATTTGTAACCATTATAAGCTGCAATAAACAAG
TTAACAACAACAATTGCATTCATTTTATGTTTCAGGTTCAGGGGGAGGTGTGGGAGGTTTTTTAAAGCAA
GTAAAACCTCTACAAATGTGGTATGGCTGATTATGATCAGATCTCTCGAGGCTAGTCTCGTGATCGATAA
AATTTTGAATTTTTGTAATTTGTTTTTGTAATTCTTTAGTTTGTATGTCTGTTGCTATTATGTCTACTAT
TCTTTCCCCTGCACTGTACCCCCCAATCCCCCCTTTTCTTTTAAAAGTTAACCGATACCGTCGAGATCCG
TTCACTAATCGAATGGATCTGTCTCTGTCTCTCTCTCCACCTTCTTCTTCTATTCCTTCGGGCCTGTCGG
GTCCCCTCGGGGTTGGGAGGTGGGTCTGAAACGATAATGGTGAATATCCCTGCCTAACTCTATTCACTAT
AGAAAGTACAGCAAAAACTATTCTTAAACCTACCAAGCCTCCTACTATCATTATGAATAATTTTATATAC
CACAGCCAATTTGTTATGTTAAACCAATTCCACAAACTTGCCCATTTATCTAATTCCAATAATTCTTGTT
CATTCTTTTCTTGCTGGTTTTGCGATTCTTCAATTAAGGAGTGTATTAAGCTTGTGTAATTGTTAATTTC
TCTGTCCCACTCCATCCAGGTCGTGTGATTCCAAATCTGTTCCAGAGATTTATTACTCCAACTAGCATTC
CAAGGCACAGCAGTGGTGCAAATGAGTTTTCCAGAGCAACCCCAAATCCCCAGGAGCTGTTGATCCTTTA
GGTATCTTTCCACAGCCAGGATTCTTGCCTGGAGCTGCTTGATGCCCCAGACTGTGAGTTGCAACAGATG
CTGTTGCGCCTCAATAGCCCTCAGCAAATTGTTCTGCTGCTGCACTATACCAGACAATAATTGTCTGGCC
TGTACCGTCAGCGTCATTGACGCTGCGCCCATAGTGCTTCCTGCTGCTCCCAAGAACCCAAGGAACAAAG
CTCCTATTCCCACTGCTCTTTTTTCTCTCTGCACCACTCTTCTCTTTGCCTTGGTGGGTGCTACTCCTAA
TGGTTCAATTTTTACTACTTTATATTTATATAATTCACTTCTCCAATTGTCCCTCATATCTCCTCCTCCA
GGTCTGAAGATCAGCGGCCGCTTGCTGTGCGGTGGTCTTACTTTTGTTTTGCTCTTCCTCTATCTTGTCT
AAAGCTTCCTTGGTGTCTTTTATCTCTATCCTTTGATGCACACAATAGAGGGTTGCTACTGTATTATATA
ATGATCTAAGTTCTTCTGATCCTGTCTGAAGGGATGGTTGTAGCTGTCCCAGTATTTGTCTACAGCCTTC
TGATGTTTCTAACAGGCCAGGATTAACTGCGAATCGTTCTAGCTCCCTGCTTGCCCATACTATATGTTTT
AATTTATATTTTTTCTTTCCCCCTGGCCTTAACCGAATTTTTTCCCATCGCGATCTAATTCTCCCCCGCT
TAATACTGACGCTCTCGCACCCATCTCTCTCCTTCTAGCCTCCGCTAGTCAAAATTTTTGGCGTACTCAC
CAGTCGCCGCCCCTCGCCTCTTGCCGTGCGCGCTTCAGCAAGCCGAGTCCTGCGTCGAGAGAGCTCCTCT
GGTTTCCCTTTCGCTTTCAAGTCCCTGTTCGGGCGCCACTGCTAGAGATTTTCCACACTGACTAAAAGGG
TCTGAGGGATCTCTAGTTACCAGAGTCACACAACAGACGGGCACACACTACTTGAAGCACTCAAGGCAAG
CTTTATTGAGGCTTAAGCAGTGGGTTCCCTAGTTAGCCAGAGAGCTCCCAGGCTCAGATCTGGTCTAACC
AGAGAGACCCCGGTTCACTAAACGAGCTCTGCTTATATAGACCTCCCACCGTACACGCCTACCGCCCATT
TGCGTCAATGGGGCGGAGTTGTTACGACATTTTGGAAAGTCCCGTTGATTTTGGTGCCAAAACAAACTCC
CATTGACGTCAATGGGGTGGAGACTTGGAAATCCCCGTGAGTCAAACCGCTATCCACGCCCATTGATGTA
CTGCCAAAACCGCATCACCATGGTAATAGCGATGACTAATACGTAGATGTACTGCCAAGTAGGAAAGTCC
CATAAGGTCATGTACTGGGCATAATGCCAGGCGGGCCATTTACCGTCATTGACGTCAATAGGGGGCGTAC
TTGGCATATGATACACTTGATGTACTGCCAAGTGGGCAGTTTACCGTAAATACTCCACCCATTGACGTCA
ATGGAAAGTCCCTATTGGCGTTACTATGGGAACATACGTCATTATTGACGTCAATGGGCGGGGGTCGTTG
GGCGGTCAGCCAGGCGGGCCATTTACCGTAAGTTATGTAACGCGGAACTCCATATATGGGCTATGAACTA
ATGACCCCGTAATTGATTACTATTAATAACTAGTCAATAATCAATGTCAACATGGCGGTAATGTTGGACA
TGAGCCAATATAAATGTACATATTATGATATGGATACAACGTATGCAATGGCCAAGCTTGCAGCTCCAGC
TTTTGTTCCCTTTAGTGAGGGTTAATTGCGCGCTTGGCGTAATCATGGTCATAGCTGTTTCCTGTGTGAA
ATTGTTATCCGCTCACAATTCCACACAACATACGAGCCGGAAGCATAAAGTGTAAAGCCTGGGGTGCCTA
ATGAGTGAGCTAACTCACATTAATTGCGTTGCGCTCACTGCCCGCTTTCCAGTCGGGAAACCTGTCGTGC
CAGCTGCATTAATGAATCGGCCAACGCGCGGGGAGAGGCGGTTTGCGTATTGGGCGCTCTTCCGCTTCCT
CGCTCACTGACTCGCTGCGCTCGGTCGTTCGGCTGCGGCGAGCGGTATCAGCTCACTCAAAGGCGGTAAT
ACGGTTATCCACAGAATCAGGGGATAACGCAGGAAAGAACATGTGAGCAAAAGGCCAGCAAAAGGCCAGG
AACCGTAAAAAGGCCGCGTTGCTGGCGTT
Features (pLannotate 1.2.2; 35 found; start..end, strand, type, name):
      1..589     -  rep_origin     ori: high-copy-number ColE1/pMB1/pBR322/pUC origin of replication
    760..1620    -  CDS            AmpR: β-lactamase; bla; confers resistance to ampicillin, carbenicillin, and related antibiotics
   1621..1725    -  promoter       AmpR promoter: bla
   1778..2206    -  rep_origin     f1 ori (sequence partly withheld): f1 bacteriophage origin of replication; arrow indicates direction of (+) strand synthesis
   2211..2366    -  CDS            lacZα (fragment): LacZα fragment of β-galactosidase; lacZ fragment
   2374..2392    +  promoter       T7 promoter: promoter for bacteriophage T7 RNA polymerase
   2413..2548    -  rep_origin     SV40 ori: SV40 origin of replication
   2588..2709    -  polyA_signal   SV40 poly(A) signal: SV40 polyadenylation signal
   2781..3014    -  LTR            3' LTR (ΔU3): self-inactivating 3' long terminal repeat (LTR) from HIV-1
   3016..3084    -  CDS            nef (fragment): NEF_HV1Z2 - Experimental evidence at protein level: Swiss-Prot protein existence level 1. Extracellular Nef protein targets CD4(+) T-lymphocytes for apoptosis by interacting with CXCR4 surface receptors. From Human immunodeficiency virus type 1 group M subtype D (isolate Z2/CDC-Z34) (HIV-1).
   3101..3689    -  misc_feature   WPRE: woodchuck hepatitis virus posttranscriptional regulatory element
   3703..3721    -  misc_feature   MCS (fragment): pUC18/19 multiple cloning site
   3724..4551    -  CDS            NGFR (fragment): TNR16_HUMAN - Also known as TNFRSF16. Experimental evidence at protein level: Swiss-Prot protein existence level 1. Low affinity receptor which can bind to NGF, BDNF, NTF3, and NTF4. Forms a heterodimeric receptor with SORCS2 that binds the precursor forms of NGF, BDNF and NTF3 with high affinity, and has much lower affinity for mature NGF and BDNF (PubMed:24908487). Plays an important role in differentiation and survival of specific neuronal populations during development (By similarity). Can mediate cell survival as well as cell death of neural cells. Plays a role in the inactivation of RHOA
   4666..4690    -  misc_feature   MCS (fragment): pBluescript multiple cloning site
   4693..5203    -  promoter       hPGK promoter: human phosphoglycerate kinase 1 promoter
   5206..5229    +  misc_feature   MCS (fragment): pBluescript multiple cloning site
   5231..5269    +  promoter       minimal CMV promoter: human cytomegalovirus (CMV) immediate early promoter
   5356..6225    +  CDS            CD274: PD1L1_HUMAN - Also known as B7H1, PDCD1L1, PDCD1LG1, PDL1. Experimental evidence at protein level: Swiss-Prot protein existence level 1. The PDCD1-mediated inhibitory pathway is exploited by tumors to attenuate anti-tumor immunity and escape destruction by the immune system, thereby facilitating tumor survival (PubMed:28813417, PubMed:28813410). The interaction with PDCD1/PD-1 inhibits cytotoxic T lymphocytes (CTLs) effector function (By similarity). The blockage of the PDCD1-mediated pathway results in the reversal of the exhausted T- cell phenotype and the normalization of the anti-tumor res
   6297..6316    +  misc_feature   MCS (fragment): pBluescript multiple cloning site
   6344..6478    -  polyA_signal   SV40 poly(A) signal: SV40 polyadenylation signal
   6501..6585    -  CDS            large T antigen (fragment): large T antigen from SV40 (simian virus 40)
   6615..6732    -  misc_feature   cPPT/CTS: central polypurine tract and central termination sequence of HIV-1
   6751..6851    -  CDS            Rev (fragment): human immunodeficiency virus 1 (HIV-1) Rev protein; rev; enhances nuclear export of unspliced and incompletely spliced viral mRNAs
   7228..7461    -  misc_feature   RRE: The Rev response element (RRE) of HIV-1 allows for Rev-dependent mRNA export from the nucleus to the cytoplasm.
   7607..7970    -  CDS            HIV-1 gag (fragment): gag protein from human immunodeficiency virus 1; gag
   7954..8079    -  misc_feature   HIV-1 Ψ: packaging signal of human immunodeficiency virus type 1
   8126..8306    -  LTR            5' LTR (truncated): truncated 5' long terminal repeat (LTR) from HIV-1
   8321..8524    -  promoter       CMV promoter: human cytomegalovirus (CMV) immediate early promoter
   8525..8904    -  enhancer       CMV enhancer: human cytomegalovirus immediate early enhancer
   9005..9023    -  promoter       T3 promoter: promoter for bacteriophage T3 RNA polymerase
   9068..9084    -  protein_bind   lac operator: The lac repressor binds to the lac operator to inhibit transcription in E. coli. This inhibition can be relieved by adding lactose or isopropyl-β-D-thiogalactopyranoside (IPTG). lac repressor encoded by lacI
   9092..9122    -  promoter       lac promoter: promoter for the E. coli lac operon
   9137..9158    -  protein_bind   CAP binding site: CAP binding activates transcription in the presence of cAMP. E. coli catabolite activator protein
   9171..9263    -  CDS            lacI (fragment): lac repressor; lacI; The lac repressor binds to the lac operator to inhibit transcription in E. coli. This inhibition can be relieved by adding lactose or isopropyl-β-D-thiogalactopyranoside (IPTG).
   9265..9398    -  rep_origin     RSF ori (fragment): Plasmids containing the RSF 1030 origin of replication can be propagated in E. coli cells that contain additional plasmids with compatible origins.
