[The description below was written by a language model from this plasmid's Addgene catalogue record and pLannotate feature annotations shown in this document.]
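Description:
PD-L1-miSFIT-9-G, 15-C is a third-generation, self-inactivating HIV-1 lentiviral transfer plasmid built on the pCCL.sin.cPPT bidirectional miR-17 sensor backbone. The catalogue lists it simply as a mammalian expression vector. It is propagated in E. coli through a high-copy pUC-type origin with ampicillin selection (AmpR), and it also carries an f1 origin and an SV40 origin. The viral genome is transcribed from a chimeric CMV enhancer/promoter fused to a truncated 5' LTR. This is followed by the Ψ packaging signal with a gag fragment, the RRE for Rev-dependent export, the cPPT/CTS, a WPRE and a ΔU3 3' LTR, which leaves the integrated provirus without LTR promoter activity.

The payload is a bidirectional expression cassette. A human PGK promoter drives a truncated NGFR (dNGFR) surface marker in one direction, upstream of the WPRE. A minimal CMV promoter placed back to back with it drives human PD-L1 (CD274) in the opposite direction, ending at an SV40 poly(A) signal. According to the depositor, the PD-L1 transcript is controlled by a miR-17 microRNA response element (MRE). The element is not annotated in the feature table, but presumably lies between the coding sequence and the poly(A) signal. The name suggests a variant MRE with substitutions at positions 9 (G) and 15 (C), which would alter pairing with endogenous miR-17 and so set an intermediate level of repression; the record does not spell this out.

NGFR lacks the MRE and serves as an internal control for normalising PD-L1 output. The construct belongs to a miSFIT series for stepwise tuning of gene expression in mammalian cells. The stated purpose mentions PD-1, whereas the insert and the annotated sequence are PD-L1.
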