Addgene plasmid #124688: PD-L1-miSFIT-9-G, 15-C
Purpose: Tuning expression of PD-1
Depositing lab: Tudor Fulga. Depositing organization: University of Oxford. Publication: Precise tuning of gene expression levels in mammalian cells. Michaels YS, Barnkob MB, Barbosa H, Baeumler TA, Thompson MK, Andre V, Colin-York H, Fritzsche M, Gileadi U, Sheppard HM, Knapp DJHF, Milne TA, Cerundolo V, Fulga TA. Nat Commun. 2019 Feb 18;10(1):818. doi: 10.1038/s41467-019-08777-y. PubMed 30778069.
Backbone
  Vector backbone: AB.pCCL.sin.cPPT.GFP.miR-17-3p.sensor.PGK.dNGFR.WPRE
  Backbone manufacturer: Addgene: 85866
  Vector type: Mammalian Expression
Growth in bacteria
  Bacterial resistance: Ampicillin, 100 μg/mL
  Growth temperature: 37°C
  Growth strain: NEB Stable
  Copy number: Unknown
Gene/Insert
  Gene/Insert name: PD-L1
  Species: H. sapiens (human)
  Entrez Gene: CD274 (a.k.a. ADMIO5, B7-H, B7H1, PD-L1, PDCD1L1, PDCD1LG1, PDL1, hPD-L1)
  Promoter: minimal CMV
  Cloning method: Restriction Enzyme; 5′ cloning site Unknown (unknown if destroyed)
Terms and licenses: Academic/Nonprofit Terms; Industry Terms: Not Available to Industry
Depositor comments: Bi-directional expression vector driving PD-L1 under control of a miR-17 MRE with NGFR as an internal control
How to cite: PD-L1-miSFIT-9-G, 15-C was a gift from Tudor Fulga (Addgene plasmid # 124688 ; http://n2t.net/addgene:124688 ; RRID:Addgene_124688)
