>Addgene plasmid #124688 | PD-L1-miSFIT-9-G, 15-C | depositor partial sequence | sequence record 238175 | miSFIT site
TGAGGATATTTGCTGTCTTTATATTCATGACCTACTGGCATTTGCTGAACGCATTTACTGTCACGGTTCC
CAAGGACCTATATGTGGTAGAGTATGGTAGCAATATGACAATTGAATGCAAATTCCCAGTAGAAAAACAA
TTAGACCTGGCTGCACTAATTGTCTATTGGGAAATGGAGGATAAGAACATTATTCAATTTGTGCATGGAG
AGGAAGACCTGAAGGTTCAGCATAGTAGCTACAGACAGAGGGCCCGGCTGTTGAAGGACCAGCTCTCCCT
GGGAAATGCTGCACTTCAGATCACAGATGTGAAATTGCAGGATGCAGGGGTGTACCGCTGCATGATCAGC
TATGGTGGTGCCGACTACAAGCGAATTACTGTGAAAGTCAATGCCCCATACAACAAAATCAACCAAAGAA
TTTTGGTTGTGGATCCAGTCACCTCTGAACATGAACTGACATGTCAGGCTGAGGGCTACCCCAAGGCCGA
AGTCATCTGGACAAGCAGTGACCATCAAGTCCTGAGTGGTAAGACCACCACCACCAATTCCAAGAGAGAG
GAGAAGCTTTTCAATGTGACCAGCACACTGAGAATCAACACAACAACTAATGAGATTTTCTACTGCACTT
TTAGGAGATTAGATCCTGAGGAAAACCATACAGCTGAATTGGTCATCCCAGAACTACCTCTGGCACATCC
TCCAAATGAAAGGACTCACTTGGTAATTCTGGGAGCCATCTTATTATGCCTTGGTGTAGCACTGACATTC
ATCTTCCGTTTAAGAAAAGGGAGAATGATGGATGTGAAAAAATGTGGCATCCAAGATACAAACTCAAAGA
AGCAAAGTGATACACATTTGGAGGAGACCTAAGGGGTAGCACGTGAGTGCTAGCCTACCTGCGCTGTACG
CACTTTGACCGGTACTAGCTTAGTCATGCACCGGGC
